Addgene plasmid #188000: GBH-R-gcryGFP.3
Depositing lab: Karl Clark.
Backbone
  Vector backbone: pKTol2-SE
  Backbone manufacturer: K.Clark
  Backbone size w/o insert (bp): 7200
  Vector type: Targetable insertional mutagen and reporter system
Growth in bacteria
  Bacterial resistance: Kanamycin, 50 μg/mL
  Growth temperature: 37°C
  Growth strain: DH5alpha
  Copy number: High Copy
Gene/Insert
  Gene/Insert name: Targeted mRFP protein trap; secondary marker gamma crystallin GFP
  Species: D. rerio (zebrafish)
  Promoter: Endogenuous Promoter; gamma crystallin promotor
  Cloning method: Restriction Enzyme; 5′ cloning site BfuaI (unknown if destroyed); 3′ cloning site BspQI (unknown if destroyed)
  Sequencing primers: 5′ SEQ-pk-F1: TGTATTACTGTTTATGTAAGCAGACA; 3′ SEQ-pk-R1: AGCGAGTCAGTGAGCGA
Terms and licenses: Academic/Nonprofit Terms; Industry Terms: Not Available to Industry
Depositor comments: This plasmid is designed to have homology domains cloned into the 5' end and 3' end. Bfuai is used to clone in the 5' homology domain, while BspQi is used to clone in the 3' homology domain.
How to cite: GBH-R-gcryGFP.3 was a gift from Karl Clark (Addgene plasmid # 188000 ; http://n2t.net/addgene:188000 ; RRID:Addgene_188000)
