[The description below was written by a language model from this plasmid's Addgene catalogue record and pLannotate feature annotations shown in this document.]
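Description:
GBH-R-gcryGFP.3 is a zebrafish targeted-integration donor plasmid built on the pKTol2-SE backbone and catalogued as a targetable insertional mutagen and reporter system. It is propagated in E. coli as a high-copy plasmid through a ColE1/pUC-type origin and selected with kanamycin via an aph(3')-Ia (KanR) gene. The sequenced record is about 7.3 kb. The annotation also picks up pBluescript-derived remnants near the 5' cloning region: lac promoter and operator, a CAP binding site, T3 and T7 promoters, an MCS fragment and a partial lacZα. Several very short hits, such as the LEU2 promoter, SV40 promoter and large T antigen fragments, are probably incidental matches or parts of the polyadenylation regions.

The payload is a cassette bounded by two loxP sites in the same annotated orientation, which should allow Cre-mediated excision after integration. Within it, an mRFP1 coding sequence serves as a protein trap. It has no promoter of its own and relies on the endogenous promoter of the targeted gene, so red fluorescence is meant to report expression of the trapped locus while the insertion disrupts the gene. Downstream, EGFP followed by a bGH poly(A) signal forms the secondary marker. The catalogue states that it is driven by a gamma crystallin promoter, which is not annotated in the feature table, and this gives lens-specific green fluorescence for identifying carriers. Two SV40 poly(A) signals lie in reverse orientation before the second loxP, and a φC31 attB site sits just outside it.

As deposited, the plasmid is an empty donor. Locus-specific homology domains are cloned in with BfuAI at the 5' end and BspQI at the 3' end to direct integration into a chosen zebrafish gene. The record does not describe the nuclease or the integration strategy.
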