Features (pLannotate 1.2.2; 23 found; start..end, strand, type, name):
    203..221     -  promoter       T7 Φ3.8 promoter (fragment): weak promoter for bacteriophage T7 RNA polymerase
    278..299     +  protein_bind   CAP binding site: CAP binding activates transcription in the presence of cAMP. E. coli catabolite activator protein
    314..344     +  promoter       lac promoter: promoter for the E. coli lac operon
    352..368     +  protein_bind   lac operator: The lac repressor binds to the lac operator to inhibit transcription in E. coli. This inhibition can be relieved by adding lactose or isopropyl-β-D-thiogalactopyranoside (IPTG). lac repressor encoded by lacI
    413..431     +  promoter       T3 promoter: promoter for bacteriophage T3 RNA polymerase
    447..470     +  misc_feature   MCS (fragment): pBluescript multiple cloning site
    479..497     -  promoter       T7 promoter: promoter for bacteriophage T7 RNA polymerase
    505..660     +  CDS            lacZα (fragment): LacZα fragment of β-galactosidase; lacZ fragment
    735..768     +  protein_bind   loxP: Cre-mediated recombination occurs in the 8-bp core sequence (GCATACAT). Cre recombinase
    944..1618    +  CDS            mRFP1: monomeric derivative of DsRed (Campbell et al., 2002) mammalian codon-optimized
   2279..2295    -  promoter       LEU2 promoter (fragment): S. cerevisiae LEU2
   3517..4236    +  CDS            EGFP: the original enhanced GFP (Yang et al., 1996) mammalian codon-optimized
   4241..4465    +  polyA_signal   bGH poly(A) signal: bovine growth hormone polyadenylation signal
   4469..4486    +  promoter       SV40 promoter (fragment): SV40 enhancer and early promoter
   4535..4616    -  polyA_signal   SV40 poly(A) signal: SV40 polyadenylation signal
   4639..4706    -  CDS            large T antigen (fragment): large T antigen from SV40 (simian virus 40)
   4740..4821    -  polyA_signal   SV40 poly(A) signal: SV40 polyadenylation signal
   4844..4911    -  CDS            large T antigen (fragment): large T antigen from SV40 (simian virus 40)
   4970..5003    +  protein_bind   loxP: Cre-mediated recombination occurs in the 8-bp core sequence (GCATACAT). Cre recombinase
   5045..5078    -  protein_bind   attB: minimal attB site for the φC31 integrase (Groth et al., 2000) phage φC31 integrase
   5258..5276    +  promoter       T7 promoter: promoter for bacteriophage T7 RNA polymerase
   5563..6372    +  CDS            KanR: aminoglycoside phosphotransferase; aph(3')-Ia; confers resistance to kanamycin in bacteria or G418 (Geneticin®) in eukaryotes
   6515..7103    +  rep_origin     ori: high-copy-number ColE1/pMB1/pBR322/pUC origin of replication
>Addgene plasmid #188000 | GBH-R-gcryGFP.3 | addgene full sequence | sequence record 381121 | Addgene NGS Result
TTTAAATGGTACCGAGCAGAGGTGTAAAAAGTACTCAAAAATTTTACTCAAGTGAAAGTACAAGTACTTA
GGGAAAATTTTACTCAATTAAAAGTAAAAGTATCTGGCTAGAATCTTACTTGAGTAAAAGTAAAAAAGTA
CTCCATTAAAATTGTACTTGAGTATTAAGGAAGTAAAAGTAAAAGCAAGAAAGAAAACTAGAGTGGTCTC
CCTTTAGTGAGGGTCAATTGATGGGAGGCGTTCGGGCCACAGCGGACACGCAGGTGCGCAACGCAATTAA
TGTGAGTTAGCTCACTCATTAGGCACCCCAGGCTTTACACTTTATGCTTCCGGCTCGTATGTTGTGTGGA
ATTGTGAGCGGATAACAATTTCACACAGGAAACAGCTATGACCATGATTACGCCAAGCGCGCAATTAACC
CTCACTAAAGGGAACAAAAGCTGGAGGACCTCGAGGGGGGGCCCGGTACCCAATTCGCCCTATAGTGAGT
CGTATTACGCGCGCTCACTGGCCGTCGTTTTACAACGTCGTGACTGGGAAAACCCTGGCGTTACCCAACT
TAATCGCCTTGCAGCACATCCCCCTTTCGCCAGCTGGCGTAATAGCGAAGAGGCCCGCACCGATCGCCCT
TCCCAACAGTTGCGCAGCCTGAATGGCGAATGGACCTGCCACACTTCCTTGCTAGACAATGGGCCCATAA
CTTTAAATAATGCCAATTATTTAAAGTTACTATCATAACTTCGTATAGCATACATTATACGAAGTTATAC
CTAGGCTTACCACCCACTAGCGGTCAGACTGCAGATTGCAGCACGAAACAGGAAGCTGACTCCACATGGT
CACATGCTCACTGAAGTGTTGACTTCCCTGACAGCTGTGCACTTTCTAAACCGGTTTTCTCATTCATTTA
CAGCAGCCGGAATTCACCCGGGTACCGGAAGGTGCCTCCTCCGAGGACGTCATCAAGGAGTTCATGCGCT
TCAAGGTGCGCATGGAGGGCTCCGTGAACGGCCACGAGTTCGAGATCGAGGGCGAGGGCGAGGGCCGCCC
CTACGAGGGCACCCAGACCGCCAAGCTGAAGGTGACCAAGGGCGGCCCCCTGCCCTTCGCCTGGGACATC
CTGTCCCCTCAGTTCCAGTACGGCTCCAAGGCCTACGTGAAGCACCCCGCCGACATCCCCGACTACTTGA
AGCTGTCCTTCCCCGAGGGCTTCAAGTGGGAGCGCGTGATGAACTTCGAGGACGGCGGCGTGGTGACCGT
GACCCAGGACTCCTCCCTGCAGGACGGCGAGTTCATCTACAAGGTGAAGCTGCGCGGCACCAACTTCCCC
TCCGACGGCCCCGTAATGCAGAAGAAGACCATGGGCTGGGAGGCCTCCACCGAGCGGATGTACCCCGAGG
ACGGCGCCCTGAAGGGCGAGATCAAGATGAGGCTGAAGCTGAAGGACGGCGGCCACTACGACGCCGAGGT
CAAGACCACCTACATGGCCAAGAAGCCCGTGCAGCTGCCCGGCGCCTACAAGACCGACATCAAGCTGGAC
ATCACCTCCCACAACGAGGACTACACCATCGTGGAACAGTACGAGCGCGCCGAGGGCCGCCACTCCACCG
GAGCCTAAGACTAGTAATTAAGTCTCAGCCACCGTTAACTGAACATGTCAAAACCTGTGGAGACTGTTGA
GATTTGATGTTCTGAAAAGATAAAGCCTATAAATAAAATGTTGCCCAAATTTCCTGCCTGATGTTTTTCT
TTGTCTTTGCTACATGGCTTTGCTGCTCGGATCGGCTCACTCTGTGTATGCCACGTTCACTTTGTACTCT
CCTTCTCACGGTAGGTTTATTATTTTTAGATGTGCAGTTAGTTTCTGTGAAATAACACACCACACACTGA
TATTGTCTGTGCATTGACTTGGTGAGTGCACATTGTTTTTGATCTTGACATATTTATATTTGATTGATCA
GGTGAACTGTGTGAATCTAAAGTGCTCCATACAGATGTTCTGCATTGAAAATATTCTCATTTTATTAGTG
GAAGTGAGTGTATGCCACATCCAATCAATTTCAGCAAACACCCCAGTATGATTTAATGCAAAAAAATGAA
GGTATCAAACACGCATTACTACTTTGCAGTTAAATATTTAACATTTATTCCAACACGAAAAAAAGCAGTA
AATAACACTTTGACAAACACGTCAGGACATCTTATTTTTGTCACCCTCACAGGCAATTTAGTATAATATA
TTATATATATATATATATCATATAATAATATTCAGTATAATATATATATATATATCATATTATAATATTC
AGTATAATATAAAACACAAACACATATATGTATAATATAATATAACATTTTTATTTATTGAGATGCCTCT
ATGGACCGTGTTATAAGAAGTAAAGATCAGGAGAAGTAAACATGAAGTGTAATTATGAATACTGATGTTA
AATTAAGCTATGATGAGTTTTCACTGTTAATTTACCATCTCAATTAAATGTTGATGCCTCCATGACCAAG
TTAAGCAGATGAGACTGAGGACAACTGTAGAAGACAAGATGTTCACTTTGCTGAATATAGCTGGCTTGAC
AGTTATCTATGACTCTATAAATATATATATATTTTTTTTTTTATAAAATGATTTATTTATAACTATATAT
CCATTTCTCAGACAGGTGCTTCATATCCCTCACTCCCGTAGCTGTCCATGCTGGATCTGTCCCCGTTGTT
TTTAAAAAGCTAAATAAGTTATTAACATGACTGCATCCAGCGAGCCAAACCTGTCTGGTGTACAGCTACC
AGAGAAGCTTGAGATCCTAGTCACCGGCGTTCCTAGTTCTTTAAACTGTTACAAAGTGTTTGGACCAGCA
ACTGAATTGCACTGTAAATTACCACATCAGGGTCTCCGGGGTCAACGCTGCTAAGCAATGGACTGGAAAA
TTTGTGACATTGAGTTTTTGGAATAACTGGGAATGCTGGATAACTCTTTGGGTAAAGCTATGGAACAAAA
GTACCAGCATGAACTAAGAAATGACTGTCACAGCACAACATCAAACACAATGCAAGACAAAGGTTCTCTG
CTTTTGCCTTACTTGACAGAAAAAGTAAGCTCTAGGTTCATCGCATGCAGACAGCAGCAATACATGACAT
ATATAAAGGCTGGCTCTTTTCTCCCTTCCATTGAACTGAAACTTCCACTCAGTCAGACTTGCGGGGGATC
CACAGCCTGACTAACTCGACAAACCCCCCCAAACCTAAGGTGAGTTGATCTTTAAGCTTTTTACATTTTC
AGCTCGCATATATCAATTCGCGCGCATTGTCACACTAGCACCCACTAGCGGTCAGACTGCAGATTGCAGC
ACGAAACAGGAAGCTGACTCCACATGGTCACATGCTCACTGAAGTGTTGACTTCCCTGACAGCTGTGCAC
TTTCTAAACCGGTTTTCTCATTCATTTACAGTTCAGCCGGAATTCACCTCGAGACCATGGCTCCAAAGAA
GAAGCGTAAGGTAACCATGGTGAGCAAGGGCGAGGAGCTGTTCACCGGGGTGGTGCCCATCCTGGTCGAG
CTGGACGGCGACGTAAACGGCCACAAGTTCAGCGTGTCCGGCGAGGGCGAGGGCGATGCCACCTACGGCA
AGCTGACCCTGAAGTTCATCTGCACCACCGGCAAGCTGCCCGTGCCCTGGCCCACCCTCGTGACCACCCT
GACCTACGGCGTGCAGTGCTTCAGCCGCTACCCCGACCACATGAAGCAGCACGACTTCTTCAAGTCCGCC
ATGCCCGAAGGCTACGTCCAGGAGCGCACCATCTTCTTCAAGGACGACGGCAACTACAAGACCCGCGCCG
AGGTGAAGTTCGAGGGCGACACCCTGGTGAACCGCATCGAGCTGAAGGGCATCGACTTCAAGGAGGACGG
CAACATCCTGGGGCACAAGCTGGAGTACAACTACAACAGCCACAACGTCTATATCATGGCCGACAAGCAG
AAGAACGGCATCAAGGTGAACTTCAAGATCCGCCACAACATCGAGGACGGCAGCGTGCAGCTCGCCGACC
ACTACCAGCAGAACACCCCCATCGGCGACGGCCCCGTGCTGCTGCCCGACAACCACTACCTGAGCACCCA
GTCCGCCCTGAGCAAAGACCCCAACGAGAAGCGCGATCACATGGTCCTGCTGGAGTTCGTGACCGCCGCC
GGGATCACTCTCGGCATGGACGAGCTGTACAAGTAAAGATCTGTGCCTTCTAGTTGCCAGCCATCTGTTG
TTTGCCCCTCCCCCGTGCCTTCCTTGACCCTGGAAGGTGCCACTCCCACTGTCCTTTCCTAATAAAATGA
GGAAATTGCATCGCATTGTCTGAGTAGGTGTCATTCTATTCTGGGGGGTGGGGTGGGGCAGGACAGCAAG
GGGGAGGATTGGGAAGACAATAGCAGGCATGCTGGGGATGCGGTGGGCTCTATGGCTTCTGAGGCGGAAA
GAACCAAAGGGCGAATTAATTCATTGATGAGTTTGGACAAACCACAACTAGAATGCAGTGAAAAAAATGC
TTTATTTGTGAAATTTGTGATGCTATTGCTTTATTTGTAACCATTATAAGCTGCAATAAACAAGTTAACA
ACAACAATTGCATTCATTTTATGTTTCAGGTTCAGGGGGAGGTGTGGGAGGTTTTTTAAAGCAAGTAAAA
CCTCTACAAATGTGGTCATTGATGAGTTTGGACAAACCACAACTAGAATGCAGTGAAAAAAATGCTTTAT
TTGTGAAATTTGTGATGCTATTGCTTTATTTGTAACCATTATAAGCTGCAATAAACAAGTTAACAACAAC
AATTGCATTCATTTTATGTTTCAGGTTCAGGGGGAGGTGTGGGAGGTTTTTTAAAGCAAGTAAAACCTCT
ACAAATGTGGTCATTCAGATCAATTAACCCTCACCCGGGCTAGCGATGCATGGGAGCTCAAGACGTCTGA
TAACTTCGTATAGCATACATTATACGAAGTTATCTACCTAACTTTAAATAATGCCAATTATTTAAAGTTA
CTTCCGCGCCCGGGGAGCCCAAGGGCACGCCCTGGCACCTGACGTACGTTGTCTAGCAAGGAAGTGAAGA
GCTATCCGGATATATATGTATGTTATCATAACTGTACTGGCTATGTCAGGTGGTAATGACTGTAACGTTA
CGTTACTCGTTGTAGGCACGACATTGAATATGCTCTTCTCCGCTGTGGCCCGAACGCCTCCCGCTAGCGA
TGGGATCTAATACGACTCACTATAGGGAGACCAAGGGAAAATAGAATGAAGTGATCTCCAAAAAATAAGT
ACTTTTTGACTGTAAATAAAATTGTAAGGAGTAAAAAGTACTTTTTTTTCTAAAAAAATGTAATTAAGTA
AAAGTAAAAGTATTGATTTTTAATTGTACTCAAGTAAAGTAAAAATCCCCAAAAATAATACTTAAGTACA
GTAATCAAGTAAAATTACTCAAGTACTTTACACCTCTGGGATCCAGCTGCATCATGAACAATAAAACTGT
CTGCTTACATAAACAGTAATACAAGGGGTGTTATGAGCCATATTCAACGGGAAACGTCGAGGCCGCGATT
AAATTCCAACATGGATGCTGATTTATATGGGTATAAATGGGCTCGCGATAATGTCGGGCAATCAGGTGCG
ACAATCTATCGCTTGTATGGGAAGCCCGATGCGCCAGAGTTGTTTCTGAAACATGGCAAAGGTAGCGTTG
CCAATGATGTTACAGATGAGATGGTCAGACTAAACTGGCTGACGGAATTTATGCCTCTTCCGACCATCAA
GCATTTTATCCGTACTCCTGATGATGCATGGTTACTCACCACTGCGATCCCCGGAAAAACAGCATTCCAG
GTATTAGAAGAATATCCTGATTCAGGTGAAAATATTGTTGATGCGCTGGCAGTGTTCCTGCGCCGGTTGC
ATTCGATTCCTGTTTGTAATTGTCCTTTTAACAGCGATCGCGTATTTCGTCTCGCTCAGGCGCAATCACG
AATGAATAACGGTTTGGTTGATGCGAGTGATTTTGATGACGAGCGTAATGGCTGGCCTGTTGAACAAGTC
TGGAAAGAAATGCATAAACTTTTGCCATTCTCACCGGATTCAGTCGTCACTCATGGTGATTTCTCACTTG
ATAACCTTATTTTTGACGAGGGGAAATTAATAGGTTGTATTGATGTTGGACGAGTCGGAATCGCAGACCG
ATACCAGGATCTTGCCATCCTATGGAACTGCCTCGGTGAGTTTTCTCCTTCATTACAGAAACGGCTTTTT
CAAAAATATGGTATTGATAATCCTGATATGAATAAATTGCAGTTTCATTTGATGCTCGATGAGTTTTTCT
AATCAGAATTGGTTAATTGGTTGTAACACTGGCAAAAAGGATCTAGGTGAAGATCCTTTTTGATAATCTC
ATGACCAAAATCCCTTAACGTGAGTTTTCGTTCCACTGAGCGTCAGACCCCGTAGAAAAGATCAAAGGAT
CTTCTTGAGATCCTTTTTTTCTGCGCGTAATCTGCTGCTTGCAAACAAAAAAACCACCGCTACCAGCGGT
GGTTTGTTTGCCGGATCAAGAGCTACCAACTCTTTTTCCGAAGGTAACTGGCTTCAGCAGAGCGCAGATA
CCAAATACTGTTCTTCTAGTGTAGCCGTAGTTAGGCCACCACTTCAAGAACTCTGTAGCACCGCCTACAT
ACCTCGCTCTGCTAATCCTGTTACCAGTGGCTGCTGCCAGTGGCGATAAGTCGTGTCTTACCGGGTTGGA
CTCAAGACGATAGTTACCGGATAAGGCGCAGCGGTCGGGCTGAACGGGGGGTTCGTGCACACAGCCCAGC
TTGGAGCGAACGACCTACACCGAACTGAGATACCTACAGCGTGAGCTATGAGAAAGCGCCACGGTTCCCG
AAGGGAGAAAGGCGGACAGGTATCCGGTAAGCGGCAGGGTCGGAACAGGAGAGCGCACGAGGGAGCTTCC
AGGGGGAAACGCCTGGTATCTTTATAGTCCTGTCGGGTTTCGCCACCTCTGACTTGAGCGTCGATTTTTG
TGATGCTCGTCAGGGGGGCGGAGCCTATGGAAAAACGCCAGCAACGCGGCCTTTTTACGGTTCCTGGCCT
TTTGCTGGCCTTTTGCTCACATGTTCTTTCCTGCGTTATCCCCTGATTCTGTGGATAACCGTATTACCGC
CTTTGAGTGAGCTGATACCGCTCGCCGCAGCCGAACGACCGAGCGCAGCGAGTCAGTGAGCGAGGAAGCG
GAACAGA
